>Addgene plasmid #153308 | pcDNA-IgKappa-myc-dL5- 2XG4S-GPI | addgene full sequence | sequence record 353275 | Addgene NGS Result
GACGGATCGGGAGATCTCCCGATCCCCTATGGTGCACTCTCAGTACAATCTGCTCTGATGCCGCATAGTT
AAGCCAGTATCTGCTCCCTGCTTGTGTGTTGGAGGTCGCTGAGTAGTGCGCGAGCAAAATTTAAGCTACA
ACAAGGCAAGGCTTGACCGACAATTGCATGAAGAATCTGCTTAGGGTTAGGCGTTTTGCGCTGCTTCGCG
ATGTACGGGCCAGATATACGCGTTGACATTGATTATTGACTAGTTATTAATAGTAATCAATTACGGGGTC
ATTAGTTCATAGCCCATATATGGAGTTCCGCGTTACATAACTTACGGTAAATGGCCCGCCTGGCTGACCG
CCCAACGACCCCCGCCCATTGACGTCAATAATGACGTATGTTCCCATAGTAACGCCAATAGGGACTTTCC
ATTGACGTCAATGGGTGGAGTATTTACGGTAAACTGCCCACTTGGCAGTACATCAAGTGTATCATATATG
CCAAGTACGCCCCCTATTGACGTCAATGACGGTAAATGGCCCGCCTGGCATTATGCCCAGTACATGACCT
TATGGGACTTTCCTACTTGGCAGTACATCTACGTATTAGTCATCGCTATTACCATGGTGATGCGGTTTTG
GCAGTACATCAATGGGCGTGGATAGCGGTTTGACTCACGGGGATTTCCAAGTCTCCACCCCATTGACGTC
AATGGGAGTTTGTTTTGGCACCAAAATCAACGGGACTTTCCAAAATGTCGTAACAACTCCGCCCCATTGA
CGCAAATGGGCGGTAGGCGTGTACGGTGGGAGGTCTATATAAGCAGAGCTCTCTGGCTAACTAGAGAACC
CACTGCTTACTGGCTTATCGAAATTAATACGACTCACTATAGGGAGACCCAAGCTGGCTAGCGTTTAAAC
TTAAGCTTGCCACCGGATCCGGCTTGGGGATATCCACCATGGAGACAGACACACTCCTGCTATGGGTACT
GCTGCTCTGGGTTCCAGGTTCCACTGGTGACGAATTCGAGCAGAAGCTGATCAGCGAGGAGGACCTGGGC
CTTTCTGGCCTGCAGGCCGTCGTTACCCAAGAACCTAGTGTTACCGTTAGCCCAGGTGGTACTGTTATAC
TTACTTGTGGAAGTGGTACGGGTGCCGTCACATCTGGTCATTATGCAAATTGGTTTCAACAAAAACCAGG
ACAAGCTCCAAGAGCTTTGATTTTTGATACTGATAAGAAGTATTCTTGGACCCCAGGTAGATTTTCTGGA
TCTTTGCTGGGAGCAAAGGCAGCTTTGACAATATCAGATGCTCAGCCTGAGGACGAAGCCGAGTATTACT
GTTCTCTTAGCGACGTGGATGGCTACTTGTTTGGCGGTGGAACACAACTGACGGTTCTGTCCGGTGGTGG
CGGCTCTGGTGGCGGTGGCAGCGGCGGTGGTGGTTCCGGAGGCGGCGGTTCTCAGGCTGTGGTGACTCAG
GAGCCGTCAGTGACTGTGTCCCCAGGAGGGACAGTCATTCTCACTTGTGGCTCCGGCACTGGAGCTGTCA
CCAGTGGTCATTATGCCAACTGGTTCCAGCAGAAGCCTGGCCAAGCCCCCAGGGCACTTATATTTGACAC
CGACAAGAAGTATTCCTGGACCCCTGGCCGATTCTCAGGCTCCCTCCTTGGGGCCAAGGCTGCCCTGACC
ATCTCGGATGCGCAGCCTGAAGATGAGGCTGAGTATTACTGTTCGCTCTCCGACGTTGACGGTTATCTGT
TCGGAGGAGGCACCCAGCTGACCGTCCTCTCCGCGGCCGGTCTGGCCCATATGGGAGGCGGTGGGTCTGG
TGGCGGTGGCAGCACCGGTCCAAATAAAGGAAGTGGAACCACATCCGGAACAACGCGACTTCTGTCAGGG
CACACGTGCTTCACGCTGACCGGACTGCTTGGAACTTTGGTGACCATGGGCTTGCTGACTTAGCTCGAGG
CAGCTGTCGACTCTAGAGGGCCCGTTTAAACCCGCTGATCAGCCTCGACTGTGCCTTCTAGTTGCCAGCC
ATCTGTTGTTTGCCCCTCCCCCGTGCCTTCCTTGACCCTGGAAGGTGCCACTCCCACTGTCCTTTCCTAA
TAAAATGAGGAAATTGCATCGCATTGTCTGAGTAGGTGTCATTCTATTCTGGGGGGTGGGGTGGGGCAGG
ACAGCAAGGGGGAGGATTGGGAAGACAATAGCAGGCATGCTGGGGATGCGGTGGGCTCTATGGCTTCTGA
GGCGGAAAGAACCAGCTGGGGCTCTAGGGGGTATCCCC
[124 nt withheld, positions 2279-2402]
C
[91 nt withheld, positions 2404-2494]
A
[49 nt withheld, positions 2496-2544]
CCTTTGACGTTGGAGTCCACGTTCTTT
[37 nt withheld, positions 2572-2608]
ACCCTATCTCGGTCTATTCTTTTGATTTATAAGGGATTTTGCCGATTTCGGCCTATTGGTTAAAAAATGA
GCTGATTTAACAAAAATTTAACGCGAATTAATTCTGTGGAATGTGTGTCAGTTAGGGTGTGGAAAGTCCC
CAGGCTCCCCAGCAGGCAGAAGTATGCAAAGCATGCATCTCAATTAGTCAGCAACCAGGTGTGGAAAGTC
CCCAGGCTCCCCAGCAGGCAGAAGTATGCAAAGCATGCATCTCAATTAGTCAGCAACCATAGTCCCGCCC
CTAACTCCGCCCATCCCGCCCCTAACTCCGCCCAGTTCCGCCCATTCTCCGCCCCATGGCTGACTAATTT
TTTTTATTTATGCAGAGGCCGAGGCCGCCTCTGCCTCTGAGCTATTCCAGAAGTAGTGAGGAGGCTTTTT
TGGAGGCCTAGGCTTTTGCAAAAAGCTCCCGGGAGCTTGTATATCCATTTTCGGATCTGATCAAGAGACA
GGATGAGGATCGTTTCGCATGATTGAACAAGATGGATTGCACGCAGGTTCTCCGGCCGCTTGGGTGGAGA
GGCTATTCGGCTATGACTGGGCACAACAGACAATCGGCTGCTCTGATGCCGCCGTGTTCCGGCTGTCAGC
GCAGGGGCGCCCGGTTCTTTTTGTCAAGACCGACCTGTCCGGTGCCCTGAATGAACTGCAGGACGAGGCA
GCGCGGCTATCGTGGCTGGCCACGACGGGCGTTCCTTGCGCAGCTGTGCTCGACGTTGTCACTGAAGCGG
GAAGGGACTGGCTGCTATTGGGCGAAGTGCCGGGGCAGGATCTCCTGTCATCTCACCTTGCTCCTGCCGA
GAAAGTATCCATCATGGCTGATGCAATGCGGCGGCTGCATACGCTTGATCCGGCTACCTGCCCATTCGAC
CACCAAGCGAAACATCGCATCGAGCGAGCACGTACTCGGATGGAAGCCGGTCTTGTCGATCAGGATGATC
TGGACGAAGAGCATCAGGGGCTCGCGCCAGCCGAACTGTTCGCCAGGCTCAAGGCGCGCATGCCCGACGG
CGAGGATCTCGTCGTGACCCATGGCGATGCCTGCTTGCCGAATATCATGGTGGAAAATGGCCGCTTTTCT
GGATTCATCGACTGTGGCCGGCTGGGTGTGGCGGACCGCTATCAGGACATAGCGTTGGCTACCCGTGATA
TTGCTGAAGAGCTTGGCGGCGAATGGGCTGACCGCTTCCTCGTGCTTTACGGTATCGCCGCTCCCGATTC
GCAGCGCATCGCCTTCTATCGCCTTCTTGACGAGTTCTTCTGAGCGGGACTCTGGGGTTCGAAATGACCG
ACCAAGCGACGCCCAACCTGCCATCACGAGATTTCGATTCCACCGCCGCCTTCTATGAAAGGTTGGGCTT
CGGAATCGTTTTCCGGGACGCCGGCTGGATGATCCTCCAGCGCGGGGATCTCATGCTGGAGTTCTTCGCC
CACCCCAACTTGTTTATTGCAGCTTATAATGGTTACAAATAAAGCAATAGCATCACAAATTTCACAAATA
AAGCATTTTTTTCACTGCATTCTAGTTGTGGTTTGTCCAAACTCATCAATGTATCTTATCATGTCTGTAT
ACCGTCGACCTCTAGCTAGAGCTTGGCGTAATCATGGTCATAGCTGTTTCCTGTGTGAAATTGTTATCCG
CTCACAATTCCACACAACATACGAGCCGGAAGCATAAAGTGTAAAGCCTGGGGTGCCTAATGAGTGAGCT
AACTCACATTAATTGCGTTGCGCTCACTGCCCGCTTTCCAGTCGGGAAACCTGTCGTGCCAGCTGCATTA
ATGAATCGGCCAACGCGCGGGGAGAGGCGGTTTGCGTATTGGGCGCTCTTCCGCTTCCTCGCTCACTGAC
TCGCTGCGCTCGGTCGTTCGGCTGCGGCGAGCGGTATCAGCTCACTCAAAGGCGGTAATACGGTTATCCA
CAGAATCAGGGGATAACGCAGGAAAGAACATGTGAGCAAAAGGCCAGCAAAAGGCCAGGAACCGTAAAAA
GGCCGCGTTGCTGGCGTTTTTCCATAGGCTCCGCCCCCCTGACGAGCATCACAAAAATCGACGCTCAAGT
CAGAGGTGGCGAAACCCGACAGGACTATAAAGATACCAGGCGTTTCCCCCTGGAAGCTCCCTCGTGCGCT
CTCCTGTTCCGACCCTGCCGCTTACCGGATACCTGTCCGCCTTTCTCCCTTCGGGAAGCGTGGCGCTTTC
TCATAGCTCACGCTGTAGGTATCTCAGTTCGGTGTAGGTCGTTCGCTCCAAGCTGGGCTGTGTGCACGAA
CCCCCCGTTCAGCCCGACCGCTGCGCCTTATCCGGTAACTATCGTCTTGAGTCCAACCCGGTAAGACACG
ACTTATCGCCACTGGCAGCAGCCACTGGTAACAGGATTAGCAGAGCGAGGTATGTAGGCGGTGCTACAGA
GTTCTTGAAGTGGTGGCCTAACTACGGCTACACTAGAAGAACAGTATTTGGTATCTGCGCTCTGCTGAAG
CCAGTTACCTTCGGAAAAAGAGTTGGTAGCTCTTGATCCGGCAAACAAACCACCGCTGGTAGCGGTGGTT
TTTTTGTTTGCAAGCAGCAGATTACGCGCAGAAAAAAAGGATCTCAAGAAGATCCTTTGATCTTTTCTAC
GGGGTCTGACGCTCAGTGGAACGAAAACTCACGTTAAGGGATTTTGGTCATGAGATTATCAAAAAGGATC
TTCACCTAGATCCTTTTAAATTAAAAATGAAGTTTTAAATCAATCTAAAGTATATATGAGTAAACTTGGT
CTGACAGTTACCAATGCTTAATCAGTGAGGCACCTATCTCAGCGATCTGTCTATTTCGTTCATCCATAGT
TGCCTGACTCCCCGTCGTGTAGATAACTACGATACGGGAGGGCTTACCATCTGGCCCCAGTGCTGCAATG
ATACCGCGAGACCCACGCTCACCGGCTCCAGATTTATCAGCAATAAACCAGCCAGCCGGAAGGGCCGAGC
GCAGAAGTGGTCCTGCAACTTTATCCGCCTCCATCCAGTCTATTAATTGTTGCCGGGAAGCTAGAGTAAG
TAGTTCGCCAGTTAATAGTTTGCGCAACGTTGTTGCCATTGCTACAGGCATCGTGGTGTCACGCTCGTCG
TTTGGTATGGCTTCATTCAGCTCCGGTTCCCAACGATCAAGGCGAGTTACATGATCCCCCATGTTGTGCA
AAAAAGCGGTTAGCTCCTTCGGTCCTCCGATCGTTGTCAGAAGTAAGTTGGCCGCAGTGTTATCACTCAT
GGTTATGGCAGCACTGCATAATTCTCTTACTGTCATGCCATCCGTAAGATGCTTTTCTGTGACTGGTGAG
TACTCAACCAAGTCATTCTGAGAATAGTGTATGCGGCGACCGAGTTGCTCTTGCCCGGCGTCAATACGGG
ATAATACCGCGCCACATAGCAGAACTTTAAAAGTGCTCATCATTGGAAAACGTTCTTCGGGGCGAAAACT
CTCAAGGATCTTACCGCTGTTGAGATCCAGTTCGATGTAACCCACTCGTGCACCCAACTGATCTTCAGCA
TCTTTTACTTTCACCAGCGTTTCTGGGTGAGCAAAAACAGGAAGGCAAAATGCCGCAAAAAAGGGAATAA
GGGCGACACGGAAATGTTGAATACTCATACTCTTCCTTTTTCAATATTATTGAAGCATTTATCAGGGTTA
TTGTCTCATGAGCGGATACATATTTGAATGTATTTAGAAAAATAAACAAATAGGGGTTCCGCGCACATTT
CCCCGAAAAGTGCCACCTGACGTC
Features (pLannotate 1.2.2; 22 found; start..end, strand, type, name):
     28..80      -  misc_feature   bom (fragment): basis of mobility region from pBR322
    235..616     +  enhancer       CMV enhancer: human cytomegalovirus immediate early enhancer
    617..820     +  promoter       CMV promoter: human cytomegalovirus (CMV) immediate early promoter
    816..849     +  LTR            5' LTR (truncated) (fragment): truncated 5' long terminal repeat (LTR) from HIV-1
    865..883     +  promoter       T7 promoter: promoter for bacteriophage T7 RNA polymerase
    949..1011    +  sig_peptide    Igκ leader: leader sequence from mouse immunoglobulin κ light chain
   1063..1782    +  CDS            FAPα2: fluorogen-activating protein composed of a dimer of the L5-MG single-chain antibody fragment (Szent-Gyorgyi et al., 2008) binds malachite green derivatives to produce red fluorescence
   1834..1950    +  CDS            CD55 (fragment): DAF_HUMAN - Also known as CR, DAF. Experimental evidence at protein level: Swiss-Prot protein existence level 1. (Microbial infection) Acts as a receptor for Human echoviruses 6, 7, 11, 12, 20 and 21. From Homo sapiens (Human).
   2009..2233    +  polyA_signal   bGH poly(A) signal: bovine growth hormone polyadenylation signal
   2237..2258    +  promoter       SV40 promoter (fragment): SV40 enhancer and early promoter
   2279..2707    +  rep_origin     f1 ori (sequence partly withheld): f1 bacteriophage origin of replication; arrow indicates direction of (+) strand synthesis
   2721..3050    +  promoter       SV40 promoter: SV40 enhancer and early promoter
   3117..3908    +  CDS            neo: KKA2_KLEPN - Also known as kan, nptII. Experimental evidence at protein level: Swiss-Prot protein existence level 1. Resistance to kanamycin, neomycin, paromomycin, ribostamycin, butirosin and gentamicin B. From Klebsiella pneumoniae.
   3932..4090    +  CDS            ble (fragment): BLE_KLEPN - Experimental evidence at protein level: Swiss-Prot protein existence level 1. Binding protein with a strong affinity to the bleomycin family of antibiotics. Binds to CL990; an antimitotic-antibiotic compound. From Klebsiella pneumoniae.
   4085..4206    +  polyA_signal   SV40 poly(A) signal: SV40 polyadenylation signal
   4279..4295    -  protein_bind   lac operator: The lac repressor binds to the lac operator to inhibit transcription in E. coli. This inhibition can be relieved by adding lactose or isopropyl-β-D-thiogalactopyranoside (IPTG). lac repressor encoded by lacI
   4303..4333    -  promoter       lac promoter: promoter for the E. coli lac operon
   4348..4369    -  protein_bind   CAP binding site: CAP binding activates transcription in the presence of cAMP. E. coli catabolite activator protein
   4382..4474    -  CDS            lacI (fragment): lac repressor; lacI; The lac repressor binds to the lac operator to inhibit transcription in E. coli. This inhibition can be relieved by adding lactose or isopropyl-β-D-thiogalactopyranoside (IPTG).
   4657..5245    -  rep_origin     ori: high-copy-number ColE1/pMB1/pBR322/pUC origin of replication
   5416..6276    -  CDS            AmpR: β-lactamase; bla; confers resistance to ampicillin, carbenicillin, and related antibiotics
   6277..6381    -  promoter       AmpR promoter: bla
