[The description below was written by a language model from this plasmid's Addgene catalogue record and pLannotate feature annotations shown in this document.]
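Description:
pcDNA-IgKappa-myc-dL5-2XG4S-GPI (also called FAP-GPI) is a mammalian expression plasmid built on the Invitrogen pcDNA3.1 backbone, modified by removal of an NdeI site in the CMV promoter. It is propagated in E. coli through a high-copy ColE1/pUC-type origin with ampicillin selection (AmpR under its own bla promoter), and it also carries an f1 phage origin. For selection in mammalian cells, an SV40 early promoter drives a neomycin phosphotransferase gene terminated by an SV40 polyadenylation signal, conferring G418 resistance. The sequenced record is about 6.4 kb, close to the catalogue size. A few small annotated fragments (bom, ble, lacI, a short HIV-1 LTR match near the CMV promoter) appear to be backbone remnants or partial annotation hits rather than functional parts.

The roughly 1 kb insert, cloned between BamHI and XhoI, is transcribed from the CMV immediate-early enhancer/promoter and terminated by the bGH polyadenylation signal. An upstream T7 promoter is also present. The open reading frame begins with the mouse Igκ light-chain leader, which directs the protein into the secretory pathway. According to the catalogue name, this is followed by a myc epitope tag, which is not separately annotated in the feature table. Next comes dL5, a fluorogen-activating protein made of a dimer of the L5 single-chain antibody fragment, which binds malachite green derivatives and renders them red fluorescent. Two G4S linker repeats connect dL5 to a fragment of human CD55 (decay-accelerating factor) that supplies the signal for glycosylphosphatidylinositol anchor attachment. The product is therefore expected to be displayed on the outer leaflet of the plasma membrane, where added fluorogen can label it. The associated study concerns HIV-1 capsid trafficking and infection, but the record does not state the construct's exact role in that work.
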