Addgene plasmid #153308: pcDNA-IgKappa-myc-dL5- 2XG4S-GPI
Purpose: Expresses GPI-anchored dL5** in mammalian cells. (FAP-GPI)
Depositing lab: Marcel Bruchez. Depositing organization: Carnegie Mellon University. Publication: Cytoplasmic CPSF6 Regulates HIV-1 Capsid Trafficking and Infection in a Cyclophilin A-Dependent Manner. Zhong Z, Ning J, Boggs EA, Jang S, Wallace C, Telmer C, Bruchez MP, Ahn J, Engelman AN, Zhang P, Watkins SC, Ambrose Z. mBio. 2021 Mar 23;12(2). pii: mBio.03142-20. doi: 10.1128/mBio.03142-20. PubMed 33758083.
Backbone
  Vector backbone: pcDNA3.1
  Backbone manufacturer: Invitrogen
  Backbone size w/o insert (bp): 5400
  Total vector size (bp): 6405
  Modifications to backbone: NdeI site removed in CMV promoter
  Vector type: Mammalian Expression
  Selectable markers: Neomycin (select with G418)
Growth in bacteria
  Bacterial resistance: Ampicillin, 100 μg/mL
  Growth temperature: 37°C
  Growth strain: DH5alpha
  Copy number: High Copy
Gene/Insert
  Gene/Insert name: IgKappa-myc-dL5-2XG4S-GPI (alt name: FAP-GPI)
  Species: H. sapiens (human)
  Insert size (bp): 1005
  Promoter: CMV
  Tag / fusion protein: myc-dL5 (N terminal on insert)
  Cloning method: Restriction Enzyme; 5′ cloning site BamHI (not destroyed); 3′ cloning site XhoI (not destroyed)
  Sequencing primers: 5′ CMVF; 3′ BGHR
Terms and licenses: Academic/Nonprofit Terms; Industry Terms: Not Available to Industry
Depositor comments: The GPI anchor amino acid sequence was designed from the findings in this paper. Caras IW. 1991. An internally positioned signal can direct attachment of a glycophospholipid membrane anchor. J Cell Biol. 113(1):77-85.
How to cite: pcDNA-IgKappa-myc-dL5- 2XG4S-GPI was a gift from Marcel Bruchez (Addgene plasmid # 153308 ; http://n2t.net/addgene:153308 ; RRID:Addgene_153308)
